>Addgene plasmid #143970 | TFORF1708 | addgene full sequence | sequence record 353759 | Addgene NGS Result
GGCTCCGGTGCCCGTCAGTGGGCAGAGCGCACATCGCCCACAGTCCCCGAGAAGTTGGGGGGAGGGGTCG
GCAATTGAACCGGTGCCTAGAGAAGGTGGCGCGGGGTAAACTGGGAAAGTGATGTCGTGTACTGGCTCCG
CCTTTTTCCCGAGGGTGGGGGAGAACCGTATATAAGTGCAGTAGTCGCCGTGAACGTTCTTTTTCGCAAC
GGGTTTGCCGCCAGAACACAGGTAAGTGCCGTGTGTGGTTCCCGCGGGCCTGGCCTCTTTACGGGTTATG
GCCCTTGCGTGCCTTGAATTACTTCCACCTGGCTGCAGTACGTGATTCTTGATCCCGAGCTTCGGGTTGG
AAGTGGGTGGGAGAGTTCGAGGCCTTGCGCTTAAGGAGCCCCTTCGCCTCGTGCTTGAGTTGAGGCCTGG
CCTGGGCGCTGGGGCCGCCGCGTGCGAATCTGGTGGCACCTTCGCGCCTGTCTCGCTGCTTTCGATAAGT
CTCTAGCCATTTAAAATTTTTGATGACCTGCTGCGACGCTTTTTTTCTGGCAAGATAGTCTTGTAAATGC
GGGCCAAGATCTGCACACTGGTATTTCGGTTTTTGGGGCCGCGGGCGGCGACGGGGCCCGTGCGTCCCAG
CGCACATGTTCGGCGAGGCGGGGCCTGCGAGCGCGGCCACCGAGAATCGGACGGGGGTAGTCTCAAGCTG
GCCGGCCTGCTCTGGTGCCTGGCCTCGCGCCGCCGTGTATCGCCCCGCCCTGGGCGGCAAGGCTGGCCCG
GTCGGCACCAGTTGCGTGAGCGGAAAGATGGCCGCTTCCCGGCCCTGCTGCAGGGAGCTCAAAATGGAGG
ACGCGGCGCTCGGGAGAGCGGGCGGGTGAGTCACCCACACAAAGGAAAAGGGCCTTTCCGTCCTCAGCCG
TCGCTTCATGTGACTCCACGGAGTACCGGGCGCCGTCCAGGCACCTCGATTAGTTCTCGAGCTTTTGGAG
TACGTCGTCTTTAGGTTGGGGGGAGGGGTTTTATGCGATGGAGTTTCCCCACACTGAGTGGGTGGAGACT
GAAGTTAGGCCAGCTTGGCACTTGATGTAATTCTCCTTGGAATTTGCCCTTTTTGAGTTTGGATCTTGGT
TCATTCTCAAGCCTCAGACAGTGGTTCAAAGTTTTTTTCTTCCATTTCAGGTGTCGTGAGGCTAGCACCG
CCACCATGGACAGCGAGGCATTCCAGAGCGCGCGGGACTTTCTGGACATGAACTTCCAGTCGCTGGCCAT
GAAACACATGGATCTGAAGCAGATGGAGCTGGACACGGCGGCGGCCAAGGTGGATGAACTGACCAAGCAG
CTGGAGTCGCTGTGGTCAGACTCTCCCGCGCCTCCTGGCCCGCAGGCCGGACCCCCTTCTAGGCCGCCCC
GGTACAGCTCCAGCTCGATCCCTGAGCCCTTCGGCAGCCGAGGGTCCCCCCGGAAGGCGGCCACCGACGG
CGCAGACACCCCGTTCGGACGATCAGAGAGTGCCCCAACCCTACACCCCTACAGCCCGCTGTCCCCCAAG
GGACGGCCGTCGTCGCCGCGCACCCCGCTCTACCTGCAGCCGGACGCCTACGGCAGCCTGGACCGCGCGA
CCTCGCCCCGGCCCCGCGCCTTCGATGGCGCAGGCAGCTCCCTCGGCCGTGCGCCCTCCCCGCGGCCCGG
GCCAGGCCCGCTCCGCCAGCAGGGTCCCCCCACGCCTTTCGACTTCCTGGGCCGCGCAGGCTCCCCCCGC
GGCAGCCCCCTGGCGGAGGGGCCCCAGGCCTTCTTCCCCGAGCGTGGGCCGTCACCGCGCCCCCCTGCCA
CAGCCTACGACGCGCCAGCGTCCGCCTTCGGGAGCTCCCTGCTAGGCTCCGGCGGCAGCGCATTCGCCCC
GCCTCTGCGCGCGCAAGACGACCTGACGCTGCGCCGGCGGCCTCCGAAAGCCTGGAACGAGTCTGACCTG
GACGTGGCGTACGAGAAGAAGCCTTCGCAGACAGCGAGCTATGAACGCCTGGACGTCTTCGCAAGGCCTG
CCTCGCCGAGCCTGCAGCTGTTGCCTTGGAGGGAGAGCAGCCTGGATGGACTGGGGGGCACCGGCAAGGA
CAACCTCACTAGCGCCACCCTGCCGCGCAATTACAAGGTCTCTCCTCTGGCCAGCGACCGGCGTTCAGAC
GCGGGCAGCTACCGGCGCTCGCTGGGCTCCGCGGGGCCGTCGGGCACTTTGCCTCGCAGCTGGCAGCCCG
TCAGCCGCATCCCCATGCCCCCCTCCAGCCCCCAGCCCCGCGGGGCCCCGCGCCAGCGTCCCATCCCCCT
CAGCATGATCTTCAAGCTGCAGAACGCCTTCTGGGAGCACGGGGCCAGCCGCGCCATGCTCCCTGGGTCC
CCCCTCTTCACCCGAGCACCCCCGCCTAAGCTGCAGCCCCAACCACAACCACAGCCCCAGCCACAATCAC
AACCACAGCCCCAGCTGCCCCCACAGCCCCAGACCCAACCCCAAACCCCTACCCCAGCCCCCCAGCATCC
CCAACAGACATGGCCCCCTGTGAACGAAGGACCCCCCAAACCCCCCACCGAGCTGGAGCCTGAGCCGGAG
ATAGAGGGGCTGCTGACACCAGTGCTGGAGGCTGGCGATGTGGATGAAGGCCCTGTAGCAAGGCCTCTCA
GCCCCACGAGGCTGCAGCCAGCACTGCCACCGGAGGCACAGTCGGTGCCCGAGCTGGAGGAGGTGGCACG
GGTGTTGGCGGAAATTCCCCGGCCCCTCAAACGCAGGGGCTCCATGGAGCAGGCCCCTGCTGTGGCCCTG
CCCCCTACCCACAAGAAACAGTACCAGCAGATCATCAGCCGCCTCTTCCATCGTCATGGGGGGCCAGGGC
CCGGGGGGCCGGAGCCAGAGCTGTCCCCCATCACTGAGGGATCTGAGGCCAGGGCAGGGCCCCCTGCTCC
TGCCCCACCAGCTCCCATTCCACCCCCGGCCCCGTCCCAGAGCAGCCCACCAGAGCAGCCGCAGAGCATG
GAGATGCGCTCTGTGCTGCGGAAGGCGGGCTCCCCGCGCAAGGCCCGCCGCGCGCGCCTCAACCCTCTGG
TGCTCCTCCTGGACGCGGCGCTGACCGGGGAGCTGGAGGTGGTGCAGCAGGCGGTGAAGGAGATGAACGA
CCCGAGCCAGCCCAACGAGGAGGGCATCACTGCCTTGCACAACGCCATCTGCGGCGCCAACTACTCTATC
GTGGATTTCCTCATCACCGCGGGTGCCAATGTCAACTCCCCCGACAGCCACGGCTGGACACCCTTGCACT
GCGCGGCGTCGTGCAACGACACAGTCATCTGCATGGCGCTGGTGCAGCACGGCGCTGCAATCTTCGCCAC
CACGCTCAGCGACGGCGCCACCGCCTTCGAGAAGTGCGACCCTTACCGCGAGGGTTATGCTGACTGCGCC
ACCTACCTGGCAGACGTCGAGCAGAGTATGGGGCTGATGAACAGCGGGGCAGTGTACGCTCTCTGGGACT
ACAGCGCCGAGTTCGGGGACGAGCTGTCCTTCCGCGAGGGCGAGTCGGTCACCGTGCTGCGGAGGGACGG
GCCGGAGGAGACCGACTGGTGGTGGGCCGCGCTGCACGGCCAGGAGGGCTACGTGCCGCGGAACTACTTC
GGGCTGTTCCCCAGGGTGAAGCCTCAAAGGAGTAAAGTCTAGTAATGAACTAGTCCGTAACTTGAAAGTA
TTTCGATTTCTTGGCTTTATATATCTTGTGGAAAGGACGAAGAAACATGCTCGGTGCTACGGTTACGCGT
TAAGTCGACAATCAACCTCTGGATTACAAAATTTGTGAAAGATTGACTGGTATTCTTAACTATGTTGCTC
CTTTTACGCTATGTGGATACGCTGCTTTAATGCCTTTGTATCATGCTATTGCTTCCCGTATGGCTTTCAT
TTTCTCCTCCTTGTATAAATCCTGGTTGCTGTCTCTTTATGAGGAGTTGTGGCCCGTTGTCAGGCAACGT
GGCGTGGTGTGCACTGTGTTTGCTGACGCAACCCCCACTGGTTGGGGCATTGCCACCACCTGTCAGCTCC
TTTCCGGGACTTTCGCTTTCCCCCTCCCTATTGCCACGGCGGAACTCATCGCCGCCTGCCTTGCCCGCTG
CTGGACAGGGGCTCGGCTGTTGGGCACTGACAATTCCGTGGTGTTGTCGGGGAAATCATCGTCCTTTCCT
TGGCTGCTCGCCTGTGTTGCCACCTGGATTCTGCGCGGGACGTCCTTCTGCTACGTCCCTTCGGCCCTCA
ATCCAGCGGACCTTCCTTCCCGCGGCCTGCTGCCGGCTCTGCGGCCTCTTCCGCGTCTTCGCCTTCGCCC
TCAGACGAGTCGGATCTCCCTTTGGGCCGCCTCCCCGCGTCGACTTTAAGACCAATGACTTACAAGGCAG
CTGTAGATCTTAGCCACTTTTTAAAAGAAAAGGGGGGACTGGAAGGGCTAATTCACTCCCAACGAAGACA
AGATCTGCTTTTTGCTTGTACTGGGTCTCTCTGGTTAGACCAGATCTGAGCCTGGGAGCTCTCTGGCTAA
CTAGGGAACCCACTGCTTAAGCCTCAATAAAGCTTGCCTTGAGTGCTTCAAGTAGTGTGTGCCCGTCTGT
TGTGTGACTCTGGTAACTAGAGATCCCTCAGACCCTTTTAGTCAGTGTGGAAAATCTCTAGCAGTACGTA
TAGTAGTTCATGTCATCTTATTATTCAGTATTTATAACTTGCAAAGAAATGAATATCAGAGAGTGAGAGG
AACTTGTTTATTGCAGCTTATAATGGTTACAAATAAAGCAATAGCATCACAAATTTCACAAATAAAGCAT
TTTTTTCACTGCATTCTAGTTGTGGTTTGTCCAAACTCATCAATGTATCTTATCATGTCTGGCTCTAGCT
ATCCCGCCCCTAACTCCGCCCATCCCGCCCCTAACTCCGCCCAGTTCCGCCCATTCTCCGCCCCATGGCT
GACTAATTTTTTTTATTTATGCAGAGGCCGAGGCCGCCTCGGCCTCTGAGCTATTCCAGAAGTAGTGAGG
AGGCTTTTTTGGAGGCCTAGGGACGTACCCAATTCGCCCTATAGTGAGTCGTATTACGCGCGCTCACTGG
CCGTCGTTTTACAACGTCGTGACTGGGAAAACCCTGGCGTTACCCAACTTAATCGCCTTGCAGCACATCC
CCCTTTCGCCAGCTGGCGTAATAGCGAAGAGGCCCGCACCGATCGCCCTTCCCAACAGTTGCGCAGCCTG
AATGGCGAATGGG
[124 nt withheld, positions 5264-5387]
C
[91 nt withheld, positions 5389-5479]
A
[49 nt withheld, positions 5481-5529]
CCTTTGACGTTGGAGTCCACGTTCTTT
[37 nt withheld, positions 5557-5593]
ACCCTATCTCGGTCTATTCTTTTGATTTATAAGGGATTTTGCCGATTTCGGCCTATTGGTTAAAAAATGA
GCTGATTTAACAAAAATTTAACGCGAATTTTAACAAAATATTAACGCTTACAATTTAGGTGGCACTTTTC
GGGGAAATGTGCGCGGAACCCCTATTTGTTTATTTTTCTAAATACATTCAAATATGTATCCGCTCATGAG
ACAATAACCCTGATAAATGCTTCAATAATATTGAAAAAGGAAGAGTATGAGTATTCAACATTTCCGTGTC
GCCCTTATTCCCTTTTTTGCGGCATTTTGCCTTCCTGTTTTTGCTCACCCAGAAACGCTGGTGAAAGTAA
AAGATGCTGAAGATCAGTTGGGTGCACGAGTGGGTTACATCGAACTGGATCTCAACAGCGGTAAGATCCT
TGAGAGTTTTCGCCCCGAAGAACGTTTTCCAATGATGAGCACTTTTAAAGTTCTGCTATGTGGCGCGGTA
TTATCCCGTATTGACGCCGGGCAAGAGCAACTCGGTCGCCGCATACACTATTCTCAGAATGACTTGGTTG
AGTACTCACCAGTCACAGAAAAGCATCTTACGGATGGCATGACAGTAAGAGAATTATGCAGTGCTGCCAT
AACCATGAGTGATAACACTGCGGCCAACTTACTTCTGACAACGATCGGAGGACCGAAGGAGCTAACCGCT
TTTTTGCACAACATGGGGGATCATGTAACTCGCCTTGATCGTTGGGAACCGGAGCTGAATGAAGCCATAC
CAAACGACGAGCGTGACACCACGATGCCTGTAGCAATGGCAACAACGTTGCGCAAACTATTAACTGGCGA
ACTACTTACTCTAGCTTCCCGGCAACAATTAATAGACTGGATGGAGGCGGATAAAGTTGCAGGACCACTT
CTGCGCTCGGCCCTTCCGGCTGGCTGGTTTATTGCTGATAAATCTGGAGCCGGTGAGCGTGGGTCTCGCG
GTATCATTGCAGCACTGGGGCCAGATGGTAAGCCCTCCCGTATCGTAGTTATCTACACGACGGGGAGTCA
GGCAACTATGGATGAACGAAATAGACAGATCGCTGAGATAGGTGCCTCACTGATTAAGCATTGGTAACTG
TCAGACCAAGTTTACTCATATATACTTTAGATTGATTTAAAACTTCATTTTTAATTTAAAAGGATCTAGG
TGAAGATCCTTTTTGATAATCTCATGACCAAAATCCCTTAACGTGAGTTTTCGTTCCACTGAGCGTCAGA
CCCCGTAGAAAAGATCAAAGGATCTTCTTGAGATCCTTTTTTTCTGCGCGTAATCTGCTGCTTGCAAACA
AAAAAACCACCGCTACCAGCGGTGGTTTGTTTGCCGGATCAAGAGCTACCAACTCTTTTTCCGAAGGTAA
CTGGCTTCAGCAGAGCGCAGATACCAAATACTGTTCTTCTAGTGTAGCCGTAGTTAGGCCACCACTTCAA
GAACTCTGTAGCACCGCCTACATACCTCGCTCTGCTAATCCTGTTACCAGTGGCTGCTGCCAGTGGCGAT
AAGTCGTGTCTTACCGGGTTGGACTCAAGACGATAGTTACCGGATAAGGCGCAGCGGTCGGGCTGAACGG
GGGGTTCGTGCACACAGCCCAGCTTGGAGCGAACGACCTACACCGAACTGAGATACCTACAGCGTGAGCT
ATGAGAAAGCGCCACGCTTCCCGAAGGGAGAAAGGCGGACAGGTATCCGGTAAGCGGCAGGGTCGGAACA
GGAGAGCGCACGAGGGAGCTTCCAGGGGGAAACGCCTGGTATCTTTATAGTCCTGTCGGGTTTCGCCACC
TCTGACTTGAGCGTCGATTTTTGTGATGCTCGTCAGGGGGGCGGAGCCTATGGAAAAACGCCAGCAACGC
GGCCTTTTTACGGTTCCTGGCCTTTTGCTGGCCTTTTGCTCACATGTTCTTTCCTGCGTTATCCCCTGAT
TCTGTGGATAACCGTATTACCGCCTTTGAGTGAGCTGATACCGCTCGCCGCAGCCGAACGACCGAGCGCA
GCGAGTCAGTGAGCGAGGAAGCGGAAGAGCGCCCAATACGCAAACCGCCTCTCCCCGCGCGTTGGCCGAT
TCATTAATGCAGCTGGCACGACAGGTTTCCCGACTGGAAAGCGGGCAGTGAGCGCAACGCAATTAATGTG
AGTTAGCTCACTCATTAGGCACCCCAGGCTTTACACTTTATGCTTCCGGCTCGTATGTTGTGTGGAATTG
TGAGCGGATAACAATTTCACACAGGAAACAGCTATGACCATGATTACGCCAAGCGCGCAATTAACCCTCA
CTAAAGGGAACAAAAGCTGGAGCTGCAAGCTTAATGTAGTCTTATGCAATACTCTTGTAGTCTTGCAACA
TGGTAACGATGAGTTAGCAACATGCCTTACAAGGAGAGAAAAAGCACCGTGCATGCCGATTGGTGGAAGT
AAGGTGGTACGATCGTGCCTTATTAGGAAGGCAACAGACGGGTCTGACATGGATTGGACGAACCACTGAA
TTGCCGCATTGCAGAGATATTGTATTTAAGTGCCTAGCTCGATACATAAACGGGTCTCTCTGGTTAGACC
AGATCTGAGCCTGGGAGCTCTCTGGCTAACTAGGGAACCCACTGCTTAAGCCTCAATAAAGCTTGCCTTG
AGTGCTTCAAGTAGTGTGTGCCCGTCTGTTGTGTGACTCTGGTAACTAGAGATCCCTCAGACCCTTTTAG
TCAGTGTGGAAAATCTCTAGCAGTGGCGCCCGAACAGGGACTTGAAAGCGAAAGGGAAACCAGAGGAGCT
CTCTCGACGCAGGACTCGGCTTGCTGAAGCGCGCACGGCAAGAGGCGAGGGGCGGCGACTGGTGAGTACG
CCAAAAATTTTGACTAGCGGAGGCTAGAAGGAGAGAGATGGGTGCGAGAGCGTCAGTATTAAGCGGGGGA
GAATTAGATCGCGATGGGAAAAAATTCGGTTAAGGCCAGGGGGAAAGAAAAAATATAAATTAAAACATAT
AGTATGGGCAAGCAGGGAGCTAGAACGATTCGCAGTTAATCCTGGCCTGTTAGAAACATCAGAAGGCTGT
AGACAAATACTGGGACAGCTACAACCATCCCTTCAGACAGGATCAGAAGAACTTAGATCATTATATAATA
CAGTAGCAACCCTCTATTGTGTGCATCAAAGGATAGAGATAAAAGACACCAAGGAAGCTTTAGACAAGAT
AGAGGAAGAGCAAAACAAAAGTAAGACCACCGCACAGCAAGCGGCCGCTGATCTTCAGACCTGGAGGAGG
AGATATGAGGGACAATTGGAGAAGTGAATTATATAAATATAAAGTAGTAAAAATTGAACCATTAGGAGTA
GCACCCACCAAGGCAAAGAGAAGAGTGGTGCAGAGAGAAAAAAGAGCAGTGGGAATAGGAGCTTTGTTCC
TTGGGTTCTTGGGAGCAGCAGGAAGCACTATGGGCGCAGCGTCAATGACGCTGACGGTACAGGCCAGACA
ATTATTGTCTGGTATAGTGCAGCAGCAGAACAATTTGCTGAGGGCTATTGAGGCGCAACAGCATCTGTTG
CAACTCACAGTCTGGGGCATCAAGCAGCTCCAGGCAAGAATCCTGGCTGTGGAAAGATACCTAAAGGATC
AACAGCTCCTGGGGATTTGGGGTTGCTCTGGAAAACTCATTTGCACCACTGCTGTGCCTTGGAATGCTAG
TTGGAGTAATAAATCTCTGGAACAGATTTGGAATCACACGACCTGGATGGAGTGGGACAGAGAAATTAAC
AATTACACAAGCTTAATACACTCCTTAATTGAAGAATCGCAAAACCAGCAAGAAAAGAATGAACAAGAAT
TATTGGAATTAGATAAATGGGCAAGTTTGTGGAATTGGTTTAACATAACAAATTGGCTGTGGTATATAAA
ATTATTCATAATGATAGTAGGAGGCTTGGTAGGTTTAAGAATAGTTTTTGCTGTACTTTCTATAGTGAAT
AGAGTTAGGCAGGGATATTCACCATTATCGTTTCAGACCCACCTCCCAACCCCGAGGGGACCCATGCATT
GCATCTCAATTAGTCAGCAACCAGGTGTGGAAAGTCCCCAGGCTCCCCAGCAGGCAGAAGTATGCAAAGC
ATGCGTCTCAATTAGTCAGCAACCATAGTCCCGCCCCTAACTCCGCCCATCCCGCCCCTAACTCCGCCCA
GTTCCGCCCATTCTCCGCCCCATGGCTGACTAATTTTTTTTATTTATGCAGAGGCCGAGGCCGCCTCGGC
CTCTGAGCTATTCCAGAAGTAGTGAGGAGGCTTTTTTGGAGGCCTAGGCTTTTGCAAAAAGCTTTCTAGA
GGTACCACCGGAGCTTACCATGACCGAGTACAAGCCCACGGTGCGCCTCGCCACCCGCGACGACGTCCCC
AGGGCCGTACGCACCCTCGCCGCCGCGTTCGCCGACTACCCCGCCACGCGCCACACCGTCGATCCGGACC
GCCACATCGAGCGGGTCACCGAGCTGCAAGAACTCTTCCTCACGCGCGTCGGGCTCGACATCGGCAAGGT
GTGGGTCGCGGACGACGGCGCCGCCGTGGCGGTCTGGACCACGCCGGAGAGCGTCGAAGCGGGGGCGGTG
TTCGCCGAGATCGGCCCGCGCATGGCCGAGTTGAGCGGTTCCCGGCTGGCCGCGCAGCAACAGATGGAAG
GCCTCCTGGCGCCGCACCGGCCCAAGGAGCCCGCGTGGTTCCTGGCCACCGTCGGCGTCTCGCCCGACCA
CCAGGGCAAGGGTCTGGGCAGCGCCGTCGTGCTCCCCGGAGTGGAGGCGGCCGAGCGCGCCGGGGTGCCC
GCCTTCCTGGAGACCTCCGCGCCCCGCAACCTCCCCTTCTACGAGCGGCTCGGCTTCACCGTCACCGCCG
ACGTCGAGGTGCCCGAAGGACCGCGCACCTGGTGCATGACCCGCAAGCCCGGTGCCAGTTAACGAATTCT
AGATCTTGAGACAAATGGCAGTATTCATCCACAATTTTAAAAGAAAAGGGGGGATTGGGGGGTACAGTGC
AGGGGAAAGAATAGTAGACATAATAGCAACAGACATACAAACTAAAGAATTACAAAAACAAATTACAAAA
ATTCAAAATTTTCGGGTTTATTACAGGGACAGCAGAGATCCACTTTGGCGCCGGCTCGAGGCCTGCAGGT
GCAAAGATGGATAAAGTTTTAAACAGAGAGGAATCTTTGCAGCTAATGGACCTTCTAGGTCTTGAAAGGA
GTGGGAATT
Features (pLannotate 1.2.2; 31 found; start..end, strand, type, name):
      1..1179    +  promoter       EF-1α promoter: strong constitutive promoter for human elongation factor EF-1α
   1196..3679    +  CDS            PPP1R13L: IASPP_HUMAN - Also known as IASPP, NKIP1, PPP1R13BL, RAI. Experimental evidence at protein level: Swiss-Prot protein existence level 1. Regulator that plays a central role in regulation of apoptosis and transcription via its interaction with NF-kappa-B and p53/TP53 proteins. Blocks transcription of HIV-1 virus by inhibiting the action of both NF-kappa-B and SP1. Also inhibits p53/TP53 function, possibly by preventing the association between p53/TP53 and ASPP1 or ASPP2, and therefore suppressing the subsequent activation of apoptosis (PubMed:12524540). From Homo sapiens (Human).
   3695..3748    +  promoter       U6 promoter (fragment): RNA polymerase III promoter for human U6 snRNA
   3790..4378    +  misc_feature   WPRE: woodchuck hepatitis virus posttranscriptional regulatory element
   4429..4448    +  misc_feature   cPPT/CTS (fragment): central polypurine tract and central termination sequence of HIV-1
   4450..4683    +  LTR            3' LTR (ΔU3): self-inactivating 3' long terminal repeat (LTR) from HIV-1
   4761..4882    +  polyA_signal   SV40 poly(A) signal: SV40 polyadenylation signal
   4922..5057    +  rep_origin     SV40 ori: SV40 origin of replication
   5078..5096    -  promoter       T7 promoter: promoter for bacteriophage T7 RNA polymerase
   5104..5259    +  CDS            lacZα (fragment): LacZα fragment of β-galactosidase; lacZ fragment
   5264..5692    +  rep_origin     f1 ori (sequence partly withheld): f1 bacteriophage origin of replication; arrow indicates direction of (+) strand synthesis
   5745..5849    +  promoter       AmpR promoter: bla
   5850..6710    +  CDS            AmpR: β-lactamase; bla; confers resistance to ampicillin, carbenicillin, and related antibiotics
   6881..7469    +  rep_origin     ori: high-copy-number ColE1/pMB1/pBR322/pUC origin of replication
   7652..7744    +  CDS            lacI (fragment): lac repressor; lacI; The lac repressor binds to the lac operator to inhibit transcription in E. coli. This inhibition can be relieved by adding lactose or isopropyl-β-D-thiogalactopyranoside (IPTG).
   7757..7778    +  protein_bind   CAP binding site: CAP binding activates transcription in the presence of cAMP. E. coli catabolite activator protein
   7793..7823    +  promoter       lac promoter: promoter for the E. coli lac operon
   7827..7849    +  protein_bind   lac operator (fragment): The lac repressor binds to the lac operator to inhibit transcription in E. coli. This inhibition can be relieved by adding lactose or isopropyl-β-D-thiogalactopyranoside (IPTG). lac repressor encoded by lacI
   7892..7910    +  promoter       T3 promoter: promoter for bacteriophage T3 RNA polymerase
   7938..8164    +  promoter       RSV promoter: Rous sarcoma virus enhancer/promoter
   8165..8345    +  LTR            5' LTR (truncated): truncated 5' long terminal repeat (LTR) from HIV-1
   8392..8517    +  misc_feature   HIV-1 Ψ: packaging signal of human immunodeficiency virus type 1
   8501..8864    +  CDS            HIV-1 gag (fragment): gag protein from human immunodeficiency virus 1; gag
   9010..9243    +  misc_feature   RRE: The Rev response element (RRE) of HIV-1 allows for Rev-dependent mRNA export from the nucleus to the cytoplasm.
   9620..9646    +  CDS            Rev (fragment): human immunodeficiency virus 1 (HIV-1) Rev protein; rev; enhances nuclear export of unspliced and incompletely spliced viral mRNAs
   9653..9676    +  promoter       SV40 promoter (fragment): SV40 early promoter
   9677..9748    +  promoter       SV40 promoter (fragment): SV40 enhancer and early promoter
   9772..9907    +  rep_origin     SV40 ori: SV40 origin of replication
   9953..10549   +  CDS            PuroR (fragment): puromycin N-acetyltransferase; pac from Streptomyces; confers resistance to puromycin
  10598..10715   +  misc_feature   cPPT/CTS: central polypurine tract and central termination sequence of HIV-1
  10780..10846   +  CDS            small t antigen (fragment): SV40 (simian virus 40) small t antigen
