[The description below was written by a language model from this plasmid's Addgene catalogue record and pLannotate feature annotations shown in this document.]
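Description:
TFORF1708 is a third-generation-style, self-inactivating lentiviral expression plasmid built on the pLX_TRC317 backbone, carrying the human PPP1R13L open reading frame (also known as iASPP, NKIP1 or RAI) for overexpression in mammalian cells. It belongs to a large barcoded transcription factor ORF collection in which each clone carries a unique 24-bp barcode, so that the ORF present in a given cell can be identified by sequencing in pooled screens. The barcode is not annotated as a separate feature in the table. In bacteria the roughly 10.9 kb plasmid is maintained by a high-copy ColE1/pUC origin and selected with ampicillin through the β-lactamase gene; an f1 origin and remnants of the lac region and T7/T3 promoters come from the cloning backbone. The depositor notes that recombination can occur, a common issue with LTR-containing plasmids.

The viral genome is transcribed from an RSV promoter fused to a truncated HIV-1 5' LTR, followed by the Ψ packaging signal, a gag fragment and the Rev response element for Rev-dependent nuclear export. Within the provirus, an SV40 early promoter drives puromycin N-acetyltransferase for selection of transduced cells, and a cPPT/CTS element aids nuclear import of the reverse-transcribed genome. The strong constitutive EF-1α promoter then drives the PPP1R13L coding sequence, whose product regulates apoptosis and transcription through interactions with NF-κB and p53. A short U6 promoter fragment lies just downstream of the ORF. It is followed by a WPRE, which enhances transcript stability and expression, and then by the ΔU3 3' LTR and an SV40 polyadenylation signal. The construct is intended for producing lentivirus for individual or pooled transcription factor overexpression experiments, such as directed differentiation screens.
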