Addgene plasmid #143970: TFORF1708
Purpose: Lentiviral vector for overexpressing transcription factor ORFs with unique 24-bp barcodes. Barcodes facilitate identification of transcription factors in pooled screens.
Depositing lab: Feng Zhang. Depositing organization: Broad Institute. Publication: A transcription factor atlas of directed differentiation. Joung J, Ma S, Tay T, Geiger-Schuller KR, Kirchgatterer PC, Verdine VK, Guo B, Arias-Garcia MA, Allen WE, Singh A, Kuksenko O, Abudayyeh OO, Gootenberg JS, Fu Z, Macrae RK, Buenrostro JD, Regev A, Zhang F. Cell. 2023 Jan 5;186(1):209-229.e26. doi: 10.1016/j.cell.2022.11.026. PubMed 36608654.
Backbone
  Vector backbone: pLX_TRC317
  Backbone manufacturer: Broad Institute Genetic Perturbation Platform
  Backbone size w/o insert (bp): 8264
  Vector type: Mammalian Expression, Lentiviral
  Selectable markers: Puromycin
Growth in bacteria
  Bacterial resistance: Ampicillin, 100 μg/mL
  Growth temperature: 37°C
  Growth strain: NEB Stable
  Copy number: High Copy
Gene/Insert
  Gene/Insert name: PPP1R13L
  Species: H. sapiens (human)
  Insert size (bp): 2588
  Entrez Gene: PPP1R13L (a.k.a. IASPP, NKIP1, RAI, RAI4)
  Promoter: EF1a
  Cloning method: Unknown
  Sequencing primers: 5′ GGGTGGAGACTGAAGTTAGGCCAG; 3′ CACATAGCGTAAAAGGAGCAACATAG
Terms and licenses: Academic/Nonprofit Terms; Industry Terms: Not Available to Industry
Depositor comments: NM_006663,NM_001142502,XM_017026177,XM_017026178,ENST00000360957,ENST00000418234 . The transcription factor ORF portion of this plasmid was synthesized by Genewiz. Please test multiple small colonies in case of plasmid recombination. To make this collection available in a timely manner, a portion of this collection was not fully sequenced by Addgene. If an Addgene verified full plasmid sequence is not available, please contact us prior to placing an order to request the full sequence.
How to cite: TFORF1708 was a gift from Feng Zhang (Addgene plasmid # 143970 ; http://n2t.net/addgene:143970 ; RRID:Addgene_143970)
