>Addgene plasmid #143970 | TFORF1708 | depositor partial sequence | sequence record 284037 | Insert
ACCGCCACCATGGACAGCGAGGCATTCCAGAGCGCGCGGGACTTTCTGGACATGAACTTCCAGTCGCTGG
CCATGAAACACATGGATCTGAAGCAGATGGAGCTGGACACGGCGGCGGCCAAGGTGGATGAACTGACCAA
GCAGCTGGAGTCGCTGTGGTCAGACTCTCCCGCGCCTCCTGGCCCGCAGGCCGGACCCCCTTCTAGGCCG
CCCCGGTACAGCTCCAGCTCGATCCCTGAGCCCTTCGGCAGCCGAGGGTCCCCCCGGAAGGCGGCCACCG
ACGGCGCAGACACCCCGTTCGGACGATCAGAGAGTGCCCCAACCCTACACCCCTACAGCCCGCTGTCCCC
CAAGGGACGGCCGTCGTCGCCGCGCACCCCGCTCTACCTGCAGCCGGACGCCTACGGCAGCCTGGACCGC
GCGACCTCGCCCCGGCCCCGCGCCTTCGATGGCGCAGGCAGCTCCCTCGGCCGTGCGCCCTCCCCGCGGC
CCGGGCCAGGCCCGCTCCGCCAGCAGGGTCCCCCCACGCCTTTCGACTTCCTGGGCCGCGCAGGCTCCCC
CCGCGGCAGCCCCCTGGCGGAGGGGCCCCAGGCCTTCTTCCCCGAGCGTGGGCCGTCACCGCGCCCCCCT
GCCACAGCCTACGACGCGCCAGCGTCCGCCTTCGGGAGCTCCCTGCTAGGCTCCGGCGGCAGCGCATTCG
CCCCGCCTCTGCGCGCGCAAGACGACCTGACGCTGCGCCGGCGGCCTCCGAAAGCCTGGAACGAGTCTGA
CCTGGACGTGGCGTACGAGAAGAAGCCTTCGCAGACAGCGAGCTATGAACGCCTGGACGTCTTCGCAAGG
CCTGCCTCGCCGAGCCTGCAGCTGTTGCCTTGGAGGGAGAGCAGCCTGGATGGACTGGGGGGCACCGGCA
AGGACAACCTCACTAGCGCCACCCTGCCGCGCAATTACAAGGTCTCTCCTCTGGCCAGCGACCGGCGTTC
AGACGCGGGCAGCTACCGGCGCTCGCTGGGCTCCGCGGGGCCGTCGGGCACTTTGCCTCGCAGCTGGCAG
CCCGTCAGCCGCATCCCCATGCCCCCCTCCAGCCCCCAGCCCCGCGGGGCCCCGCGCCAGCGTCCCATCC
CCCTCAGCATGATCTTCAAGCTGCAGAACGCCTTCTGGGAGCACGGGGCCAGCCGCGCCATGCTCCCTGG
GTCCCCCCTCTTCACCCGAGCACCCCCGCCTAAGCTGCAGCCCCAACCACAACCACAGCCCCAGCCACAA
TCACAACCACAGCCCCAGCTGCCCCCACAGCCCCAGACCCAACCCCAAACCCCTACCCCAGCCCCCCAGC
ATCCCCAACAGACATGGCCCCCTGTGAACGAAGGACCCCCCAAACCCCCCACCGAGCTGGAGCCTGAGCC
GGAGATAGAGGGGCTGCTGACACCAGTGCTGGAGGCTGGCGATGTGGATGAAGGCCCTGTAGCAAGGCCT
CTCAGCCCCACGAGGCTGCAGCCAGCACTGCCACCGGAGGCACAGTCGGTGCCCGAGCTGGAGGAGGTGG
CACGGGTGTTGGCGGAAATTCCCCGGCCCCTCAAACGCAGGGGCTCCATGGAGCAGGCCCCTGCTGTGGC
CCTGCCCCCTACCCACAAGAAACAGTACCAGCAGATCATCAGCCGCCTCTTCCATCGTCATGGGGGGCCA
GGGCCCGGGGGGCCGGAGCCAGAGCTGTCCCCCATCACTGAGGGATCTGAGGCCAGGGCAGGGCCCCCTG
CTCCTGCCCCACCAGCTCCCATTCCACCCCCGGCCCCGTCCCAGAGCAGCCCACCAGAGCAGCCGCAGAG
CATGGAGATGCGCTCTGTGCTGCGGAAGGCGGGCTCCCCGCGCAAGGCCCGCCGCGCGCGCCTCAACCCT
CTGGTGCTCCTCCTGGACGCGGCGCTGACCGGGGAGCTGGAGGTGGTGCAGCAGGCGGTGAAGGAGATGA
ACGACCCGAGCCAGCCCAACGAGGAGGGCATCACTGCCTTGCACAACGCCATCTGCGGCGCCAACTACTC
TATCGTGGATTTCCTCATCACCGCGGGTGCCAATGTCAACTCCCCCGACAGCCACGGCTGGACACCCTTG
CACTGCGCGGCGTCGTGCAACGACACAGTCATCTGCATGGCGCTGGTGCAGCACGGCGCTGCAATCTTCG
CCACCACGCTCAGCGACGGCGCCACCGCCTTCGAGAAGTGCGACCCTTACCGCGAGGGTTATGCTGACTG
CGCCACCTACCTGGCAGACGTCGAGCAGAGTATGGGGCTGATGAACAGCGGGGCAGTGTACGCTCTCTGG
GACTACAGCGCCGAGTTCGGGGACGAGCTGTCCTTCCGCGAGGGCGAGTCGGTCACCGTGCTGCGGAGGG
ACGGGCCGGAGGAGACCGACTGGTGGTGGGCCGCGCTGCACGGCCAGGAGGGCTACGTGCCGCGGAACTA
CTTCGGGCTGTTCCCCAGGGTGAAGCCTCAAAGGAGTAAAGTCTAGTAATGAACTAGTCCGTAACTTGAA
AGTATTTCGATTTCTTGGCTTTATATATCTTGTGGAAAGGACGAAGAAACATGCTCGGTGCTACGGTT
