>Addgene plasmid #143970 | TFORF1708 | depositor partial sequence | sequence record 284038 | Barcode
AGAAACATGCTCGGTGCTACGGTT
